>Addgene plasmid #53980 | mEmerald-ALK1-C-18 | depositor partial sequence | sequence record 84173 | insert sequence
AGTGACGTCAGATCCGCTAGCGCTACCGGTCGCCACCATGGTGAGCAAGGGCGAGGAGCTGTTCACCGGG
GTGGTGCCCATCCTGGTCGAGCTGGACGGCGACGTAAACGGCCACAAGTTCAGCGTGTCCGGCGAGGGCG
AGGGCGATGCCACCTACGGCAAGCTGACCCTGAAGTTCATCTGCACCACCGGCAAGCTGCCCGTGCCCTG
GCCCACCCTCGTGACCACCTTGACCTACGGCGTGCAGTGCTTCGCCCGCTACCCCGACCACATGAAGCAG
CACGACTTCTTCAAGTCCGCCATGCCCGAAGGCTACGTCCAGGAGCGCACCATCTTCTTCAAGGACGACG
GCAACTACAAGACCCGCGCCGAGGTGAAGTTCGAGGGCGACACCCTGGTGAACCGCATCGAGCTGAAGGG
CATCGACTTCAAGGAGGACGGCAACATCCTGGGGCACAAGCTGGAGTACAACTACAACAGCCACAAGGTC
TATATCACCGCCGACAAGCAGAAGAACGGCATCAAGGTGAACTTCAAGACCCGCCACAACATCGAGGACG
GCAGCGTGCAGCTCGCCGACCACTACCAGCAGAACACCCCCATCGGCGACGGCCCCGTGCTGCTGCCCGA
CAACCACTACCTGAGCACCCAGTCCAAGCTGAGCAAAGACCCCAACGAGAAGCGCGATCACATGGTCCTG
CTGGAGTTCGTGACCGCCGCCGGGATCACTCTCGGCATGGACGAGCTGTACAAGTCCGGACTCAGATCTC
GAGCTCAAGCTTCGAATTCAGGGTCTGGAAGTGGTAGCACCTTGGGCTCCCCCAGGAAAGGCCTTCTGAT
GCTGCTGATGGCCTTGGTGACCCAGGGAGACCCTGTGAAGCCGTCTCGGGGCCCGCTGGTGACCTGCACG
TGTGAGAGCCCACATTGCAAGGGGCCTACCTGCCGGGGGGCCTGGTGCACAGTAGTGCTGGTGCGGGAGG
AGGGGAGGCACCCCCAGGAACATCGGGGCTGCGGGAACTTGCACAGGGAGCTCTGCAGGGGGCGCCCCAC
CGAGTTCGTCAACCACTACTGCTGCGACAGCCACCTCTGCAACCACAACGTGTCCCTGGTGCTGGAGGCC
ACCCAACCTCCTTCGGAGCAGCCGGGAACAGATGGCCAGCTGGCCCTGATCCTGGGCCCCGTGCTGGCCT
TGCTGGCCCTGGTGGCCCTGGGTGTCCTGGGCCTGTGGCATGTCCGACGGAGGCAGGAGAAGCAGCGTGG
CCTGCACAGCGAGCTGGGAGAGTCCAGTCTCATCCTGAAAGCATCTGAGCAGGGCGACAGCATGTTGGGG
GACCTCCTGGACAGTGACTGCACCACAGGGAGTGGCTCAGGGCTCCCCTTCCTGGTGCAGAGGACAGTGG
CACGGCAGGTTGCCTTGGTGGAGTGTGTGGGAAAAGGCCGCTATGGCGAAGTGTGGCGGGGCTTGTGGCA
CGGTGAGAGTGTGGCCGTCAAGATCTTCTCCTCGAGGGATGAACAGTCCTGGTTCCGGGAGACTGAGATC
TATAACACAGTGTTGCTCAGACACGACAACATCCTAGGCTTCATCGCCTCAGACATGACCTCCCGCAACT
CGAGCACGCAGCTGTGGCTCATCACGCACTACCACGAGCACGGCTCCCTCTACGACTTTCTGCAGAGACA
GACGCTGGAGCCCCATCTGGCTCTGAGGCTAGCTGTGTCCGCGGCATGCGGCCTGGCGCACCTGCACGTG
GAGATCTTCGGTACACAGGGCAAACCAGCCATTGCCCACCGCGACTTCAAGAGCCGCAATGTGCTGGTCA
AGAGCAACCTGCAGTGTTGCATCGCCGACCTGGGCCTGGCTGTGATGCACTCACAGGGCAGCGATTACCT
GGACATCGGCAACAACCCGAGAGTGGGCACCAAGCGGTACATGGCACCCGAGGTGCTGGACGAGCAGATC
CGCACGGACTGCTTTGAGTCCTACAAGTGGACTGACATCTGGGCCTTTGGCCTGGTGCTGTGGGAGATTG
CCCGCCGGACCATCGTGAATGGCATCGTGGAGGACTATAGACCACCCTTCTATGATGTGGTGCCCAATGA
CCCCAGCTTTGAGGACATGAAGAAGGTGGTGTGTGTGGATCAGCAGACCCCCACCATCCCTAACCGGCTG
GCTGCAGACCCGGTCCTCTCAGGCCTAGCTCAGATGATGCGGGAGTGCTGGTACCCAAACCCCTCTGCCC
GACTCACCGCGCTGCGGATCAAGAAGACACTACAAAAAATTAGCAACAGTCCAGAGAAGCCTAAAGTGAT
TCAATAGGGATCCACCGGATCTAGATAACTGATCATAATCAGCCATACCACATTG
