>Addgene plasmid #53980 | mEmerald-ALK1-C-18 | addgene partial sequence | sequence record 89800 | EGFP-C 5'-CATGGTCCTGCTGGAGTTCGTG-3'
CTGTACAAGTCCGGACTCAGATCTCGAGCTCAAGCTTCGAATTCAGGGTCTGGAAGTGGTAGCACCTTGG
GCTCCCCCAGGAAAGGCCTTCTGATGCTGCTGATGGCCTTGGTGACCCAGGGAGACCCTGTGAAGCCGTC
TCGGGGCCCGCTGGTGACCTGCACGTGTGAGAGCCCACATTGCAAGGGGCCTACCTGCCGGGGGGCCTGG
TGCACAGTAGTGCTGGTGCGGGAGGAGGGGAGGCACCCCCAGGAACATCGGGGCTGCGGGAACTTGCACA
GGGAGCTCTGCAGGGGGCGCCCCACCGAGTTCGTCAACCACTACTGCTGCGACAGCCACCTCTGCAACCA
CAACGTGTCCCTGGTGCTGGAGGCCACCCAACCTCCTTCGGAGCAGCCGGGAACAGATGGCCAGCTGGCC
CTGATCCTGGGCCCCGTGCTGGCCTTGCTGGCCCTGGTGGCCCTGGGTGTCCTGGGCCTGTGGCATGTCC
GACGGAGGCAGGAGAAGCAGCGTGGCCTGCACAGCGAGCTGGGAGAGTCCAGTCTCATCCTGAAAGCATC
TGAGCAGGGCGACAGCATGTTGGGGGACCTCCTGGACAGTGACTGCACCACAGGGAGTGGCTCAGGGCTC
CCCTTCCTGGTGCAGAGGACAGTGGCACGGCAGGTTGCCTTGGTGGAGTGTGTGGGAAAAGGCCGCTATG
GCGAAGTGTGGCGGGGCTTGTGGCACGGTGAGAGTGTGGCCGTCAAGATCTTCTCCTCGAGGGATGAACA
GTCCTGGTTCCGGGAGACTGAGATCTATAACACAGTGTTGCTCAGACACGACAACATCCTAGGCTTCATC
GCCTCAGACATGACCTCCCGCAACTCGAGCACGCAGCTGTGGCTCATCACGCACTACCACGAGCACGGCT
CCCTCTAC
