[The description below was written by a language model from this plasmid's Addgene catalogue record.]
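Description:
mEmerald-ALK1-C-18 is a mammalian expression plasmid built on the mEmerald-C1 backbone (about 4.75 kb without insert), a C1-type fluorescent protein fusion vector. It is propagated in E. coli as a high-copy plasmid under kanamycin selection, and it carries a neomycin resistance marker so that transfected mammalian cells can be selected with G418. No feature table accompanies the record, so the specific origin of replication and the regulatory elements driving the resistance marker are not stated. The use of an SV40 polyA reverse sequencing primer suggests an SV40 polyadenylation signal downstream of the insert.

The payload is human ALK1, the product of the ACVRL1 gene (activin A receptor-like type 1, also known by aliases such as HHT2 and SKR3), expressed from the CMV promoter, a strong constitutive promoter in most mammalian cell types. The green fluorescent protein mEmerald is supplied by the backbone and is fused to the N terminus of ALK1. The "C-18" in the name probably refers to the C-type vector layout and a linker of that length between the two proteins, but the record does not explain it, and the cloning method is listed as unknown. mEmerald is a bright GFP derivative, recorded here with excitation at 487 nm and emission at 509 nm.

The stated purpose is localization: the fusion serves as a fluorescent marker for a membrane receptor, allowing ALK1 distribution to be followed by fluorescence microscopy in transiently or stably transfected mammalian cells.
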