Addgene plasmid #53980: mEmerald-ALK1-C-18
Purpose: Localization: Membrane Receptor, Excitation: 487, Emission: 509
Depositing lab: Michael Davidson. Depositing organization: Florida State University, Tallahassee.
Backbone
  Vector backbone: mEmerald-C1
  Backbone size w/o insert (bp): 4750
  Vector type: Mammalian Expression
  Selectable markers: Neomycin (select with G418)
Growth in bacteria
  Bacterial resistance: Kanamycin, 50 μg/mL
  Growth temperature: 37°C
  Growth strain: DH5alpha
  Copy number: High Copy
Gene/Insert
  Gene/Insert name: ALK1 (alt name: NM_001077401)
  Species: H. sapiens (human)
  Entrez Gene: ACVRL1 (a.k.a. ACVRLK1, ALK-1, ALK1, HHT, HHT2, ORW2, SKR3, TSR-I)
  Promoter: CMV
  Tag / fusion protein: mEmerald (N terminal on backbone)
  Cloning method: Unknown
  Sequencing primers: 5′ CMV-F; 3′ SV40pA-R
Terms and licenses: Academic/Nonprofit Terms; Industry Terms
Depositor comments: . Excitation = 487; Emission = 509. Localization data: Membrane Receptor
How to cite: mEmerald-ALK1-C-18 was a gift from Michael Davidson (Addgene plasmid # 53980 ; http://n2t.net/addgene:53980 ; RRID:Addgene_53980)
